>Addgene plasmid #211567 | pLys57-4 | addgene full sequence | sequence record 421059 | Addgene NGS Result
TCGCGCGTTTCGGTGATGACGGTGAAAACCTCTGACACATGCAGCTCCCGGAGACGGTCACAGCTTGTCT
GTAAGCGGATGCCGGGAGCAGACAAGCCCGTCAGGGCGCGTCAGCGGGTGTTGGCGGGTGTCGGGGCTGG
CTTAACTATGCGGCATCAGAGCAGATTGTACTGAGAGTGCACCATATGCGGTGTGAAATACCGCACAGAT
GCGTAAGGAGAAAATACCGCATCATAGGCGCCGCTTCTTTGAGCGAACGATCAAAAATAAGTGGGGCCCC
ATCAAAAAAATATTCTCAACATAAAAAACTTTGTGTAATACTTGTAACGCTGAATTCGGAGCGGTAGTTC
AGTCGGTTAGAATACCAGACTCTAAATCTGGGGGTCGCGGGTTCGAGTCCCGTCCGTTCCGCCACTGCAG
ATCCTTAGCGAAAGCTAAGGATTTTTTTTAAGCTTCGGGCGTAATCATGGTCATAGCTGTTTCCTGTGTG
AAATTGTTATCCGCTCACAATTCCACACAACATACGAGCCGGAAGCATAAAGTGTAAAGCCTGGGGTGCC
TAATGAGTGAGCTAACTCACATTAATTGCGTTGCGCTCACTGCCCGCTTTCCAGTCGGGAAACCTGTCGT
GCCAGCTGCATTAATGAATCGGCCAACGCGCGGGGAGAGGCGGTTTGCGTATTGGGCGCTCTTCCGCTTC
CTCGCTCACTGACTCGCTGCGCTCGGTCGTTCGGCTGCGGCGAGCGGTATCAGCTCACTCAAAGGCGGTA
ATACGGTTATCCACAGAATCAGGGGATAACGCAGGAAAGAACATGTGAGCAAAAGGCCAGCAAAAGGCCA
GGAACCGTAAAAAGGCCGCGTTGCTGGCGTTTTTCCATAGGCTCCGCCCCCCTGACGAGCATCACAAAAA
TCGACGCTCAAGTCAGAGGTGGCGAAACCCGACAGGACTATAAAGATACCAGGCGTTTCCCCCTGGAAGC
TCCCTCGTGCGCTCTCCTGTTCCGACCCTGCCGCTTACCGGATACCTGTCCGCCTTTCTCCCTTCGGGAA
GCGTGGCGCTTTCTCATAGCTCACGCTGTAGGTATCTCAGTTCGGTGTAGGTCGTTCGCTCCAAGCTGGG
CTGTGTGCACGAACCCCCCGTTCAGCCCGACCGCTGCGCCTTATCCGGTAACTATCGTCTTGAGTCCAAC
CCGGTAAGACACGACTTATCGCCACTGGCAGCAGCCACTGGTAACAGGATTAGCAGAGCGAGGTATGTAG
GCGGTGCTACAGAGTTCTTGAAGTGGTGGCCTAACTACGGCTACACTAGAAGAACAGTATTTGGTATCTG
CGCTCTGCTGAAGCCAGTTACCTTCGGAAAAAGAGTTGGTAGCTCTTGATCCGGCAAACAAACCACCGCT
GGTAGCGGTGGTTTTTTTGTTTGCAAGCAGCAGATTACGCGCAGAAAAAAAGGATCTCAAGAAGATCCTT
TGATCTTTTCTACGGGGTCTGACGCTCAGTGGAACGAAAACTCACGTTAAGGGATTTTGGTCATGAGATT
ATCAAAAAGGATCTTCACCTAGATCCTTTTAAATTAAAAATGAAGTTTTAAATCAATCTAAAGTATATAT
GAGTAAACTTGGTCTGACAGTTACCAATGCTTAATCAGTGAGGCACCTATCTCAGCGATCTGTCTATTTC
GTTCATCCATAGTTGCCTGACTCCCCGTCGTGTAGATAACTACGATACGGGAGGGCTTACCATCTGGCCC
CAGTGCTGCAATGATACCGCGAGATCCACGCTCACCGGCTCCAGATTTATCAGCAATAAACCAGCCAGCC
GGAAGGGCCGAGCGCAGAAGTGGTCCTGCAACTTTATCCGCCTCCATCCAGTCTATTAATTGTTGCCGGG
AAGCTAGAGTAAGTAGTTCGCCAGTTAATAGTTTGCGCAACGTTGTTGCCATTGCTACAGGCATCGTGGT
GTCACGCTCGTCGTTTGGTATGGCTTCATTCAGCTCCGGTTCCCAACGATCAAGGCGAGTTACATGATCC
CCCATGTTGTGCAAAAAAGCGGTTAGCTCCTTCGGTCCTCCGATCGTTGTCAGAAGTAAGTTGGCCGCAG
TGTTATCACTCATGGTTATGGCAGCACTGCATAATTCTCTTACTGTCATGCCATCCGTAAGATGCTTTTC
TGTGACTGGTGAGTACTCAACCAAGTCATTCTGAGAATAGTGTATGCGGCGACCGAGTTGCTCTTGCCCG
GCGTCAATACGGGATAATACCGCGCCACATAGCAGAACTTTAAAAGTGCTCATCATTGGAAAACGTTCTT
CGGGGCGAAAACTCTCAAGGATCTTACCGCTGTTGAGATCCAGTTCGATGTAACCCACTCGTGCACCCAA
CTGATCTTCAGCATCTTTTACTTTCACCAGCGTTTCTGGGTGAGCAAAAACAGGAAGGCAAAATGCCGCA
AAAAAGGGAATAAGGGCGACACGGAAATGTTGAATACTCATACTCTTCCTTTTTCAATATTATTGAAGCA
TTTATCAGGGTTATTGTCTCATGAGCGGATACATATTTGAATGTATTTAGAAAAATAAACAAATAGGGGT
TCCGCGCACATTTCCCCGAAAAGTGCCACCTGACGTCTAAGAAACCATTATTATCATGACATTAACCTAT
AAAAATAGGCGTATCACGAGGCCCTTTCGTC
Features (pLannotate 1.2.2; 11 found; start..end, strand, type, name):
    137..234     +  misc_feature   bom (fragment): basis of mobility region from pBR322
    337..410     +  ncRNA          tRNA: Accession: RF00005 - tRNA
    421..450     +  terminator     bacterial terminator (fragment): putative bacterial transcription terminator
    494..510     -  protein_bind   lac operator: The lac repressor binds to the lac operator to inhibit transcription in E. coli. This inhibition can be relieved by adding lactose or isopropyl-β-D-thiogalactopyranoside (IPTG). lac repressor encoded by lacI
    518..548     -  promoter       lac promoter: promoter for the E. coli lac operon
    563..584     -  protein_bind   CAP binding site: CAP binding activates transcription in the presence of cAMP. E. coli catabolite activator protein
    597..689     -  CDS            lacI (fragment): lac repressor; lacI; The lac repressor binds to the lac operator to inhibit transcription in E. coli. This inhibition can be relieved by adding lactose or isopropyl-β-D-thiogalactopyranoside (IPTG).
    872..1460    -  rep_origin     ori: high-copy-number ColE1/pMB1/pBR322/pUC origin of replication
   1631..2491    -  CDS            AmpR: β-lactamase; bla; confers resistance to ampicillin, carbenicillin, and related antibiotics
   2492..2596    -  promoter       AmpR promoter: bla
   2691..35      +  CDS            rop (fragment) (across the origin): Rop protein, which maintains plasmids at low copy number; rop
