[The description below was written by a language model from this plasmid's Addgene catalogue record and pLannotate feature annotations shown in this document.]
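Description:
pLys57-4 is a small (about 2.7 kb) bacterial plasmid built on the pUC57 cloning backbone that carries a synthetic amber suppressor tRNA designed to insert lysine at UAG stop codons. It is maintained in E. coli through the high-copy ColE1/pUC-type origin of replication and selected with ampicillin via the β-lactamase (AmpR) gene and its native promoter. The annotation also picks up backbone remnants typical of pUC/pBR322-derived vectors: fragments of the bom mobility region, rop and lacI, plus a lac promoter, lac operator and CAP binding site. These lie on the opposite strand, pointing away from the tRNA, and appear to be residual cloning-vector sequence rather than part of the tRNA expression unit.

The payload is a single tRNA gene of roughly 74 nt, detected as a generic tRNA family match and followed immediately by a short fragment of a putative bacterial transcription terminator. According to the catalogue entry, the tRNA is driven by a synthetic promoter, which the automated annotation does not identify as a separate feature. The insert was made by gene synthesis. The purpose line describes the suppressor as "Aspartate-derived", which suggests that an aspartate tRNA scaffold was re-engineered to carry an amber anticodon and lysine identity, although the record gives no further detail on the design.

The associated work uses such suppressor tRNAs for positional semi-saturation mutagenesis. When an amber codon is placed at a chosen position in a target gene and that gene is expressed alongside different suppressor tRNA plasmids, a series of natural amino acid substitutions is produced from one template. In this scheme pLys57-4 supplies the lysine substitution, helping to map how individual positions contribute to protein function.
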