Addgene plasmid #211567: pLys57-4
Purpose: Amber Suppressor tRNA for Lysine (Aspartate-derived)
Depositing lab: Aron Fenton & Liskin Swint-Kruse. Depositing organization: University of Kansas Medical Center. Publication: Amber Suppressor tRNA-Based Mutagenesis for Positional Semi-Saturated Mutagenesis with Natural Amino Acid Substitutions: An Approach for Mapping Positional Contributions to Protein Function. O’Neil PT, Zeczycki TN, Park K-T, Rodnin MV, Swint-Kruse L, Vincentelli R, Fenton AW. Biophysica. 2026; 6(4):72. 10.3390/biophysica6040072.
Backbone
  Vector backbone: pUC57
  Vector type: Bacterial Expression
Growth in bacteria
  Bacterial resistance: Ampicillin, 100 μg/mL
  Growth temperature: 37°C
  Growth strain: DH5alpha
  Copy number: High Copy
Gene/Insert
  Gene/Insert name: tRNALys
  Species: Synthetic
  Promoter: Synthetic (Miller 1986)
  Cloning method: Unknown
  Sequencing primers: 3′ M13R
Terms and licenses: Academic/Nonprofit Terms; Industry Terms: Not Available to Industry
Depositor comments: Synthesized
How to cite: pLys57-4 was a gift from Aron Fenton & Liskin Swint-Kruse (Addgene plasmid # 211567 ; http://n2t.net/addgene:211567 ; RRID:Addgene_211567)
